>Addgene plasmid #116463 | pHAGE-PIK3CA-D549N | addgene full sequence | sequence record 242387 | Addgene NGS Result
TGGAAGGGCTAATTCACTCCCAAAGAAGACAAGATATCCTTGATCTGTGGATCTACCACACACAAGGCTA
CTTCCCTGATTAGCAGAACTACACACCAGGGCCAGGGGTCAGATATCCACTGACCTTTGGATGGTGCTAC
AAGCTAGTACCAGTTGAGCCAGATAAGGTAGAAGAGGCCAATAAAGGAGAGAACACCAGCTTGTTACACC
CTGTGAGCCTGCATGGGATGGATGACCCGGAGAGAGAAGTGTTAGAGTGGAGGTTTGACAGCCGCCTAGC
ATTTCATCACGTGGCCCGAGAGCTGCATCCGGAGTACTTCAAGAACTGCTGATATCGAGCTTGCTACAAG
GGACTTTCCGCTGGGGACTTTCCAGGGAGGCGTGGCCTGGGCGGGACTGGGGAGTGGCGAGCCCTCAGAT
CCTGCATATAAGCAGCTGCTTTTTGCCTGTACTGGGTCTCTCTGGTTAGACCAGATCTGAGCCTGGGAGC
TCTCTGGCTAACTAGGGAACCCACTGCTTAAGCCTCAATAAAGCTTGCCTTGAGTGCTTCAAGTAGTGTG
TGCCCGTCTGTTGTGTGACTCTGGTAACTAGAGATCCCTCAGACCCTTTTAGTCAGTGTGGAAAATCTCT
AGCAGTGGCGCCCGAACAGGGACTTGAAAGCGAAAGGGAAACCAGAGGAGCTCTCTCGACGCAGGACTCG
GCTTGCTGAAGCGCGCACGGCAAGAGGCGAGGGGCGGCGACTGGTGAGTACGCCAAAAATTTTGACTAGC
GGAGGCTAGAAGGAGAGAGATGGGTGCGAGAGCGTCAGTATTAAGCGGGGGAGAATTAGATCGCGATGGG
AAAAAATTCGGTTAAGGCCAGGGGGAAAGAAAAAATATAAATTAAAACATATAGTATGGGCAAGCAGGGA
GCTAGAACGATTCGCAGTTAATCCTGGCCTGTTAGAAACATCAGAAGGCTGTAGACAAATACTGGGACAG
CTACAACCATCCCTTCAGACAGGATCAGAAGAACTTAGATCATTATATAATACAGTAGCAACCCTCTATT
GTGTGCATCAAAGGATAGAGATAAAAGACACCAAGGAAGCTTTAGACAAGATAGAGGAAGAGCAAAACAA
AAGTAAGACCACCGCACAGCAAGCGGCCGGCCGCTGATCTTCAGACCTGGAGGAGGAGATATGAGGGACA
ATTGGAGAAGTGAATTATATAAATATAAAGTAGTAAAAATTGAACCATTAGGAGTAGCACCCACCAAGGC
AAAGAGAAGAGTGGTGCAGAGAGAAAAAAGAGCAGTGGGAATAGGAGCTTTGTTCCTTGGGTTCTTGGGA
GCAGCAGGAAGCACTATGGGCGCAGCGTCAATGACGCTGACGGTACAGGCCAGACAATTATTGTCTGGTA
TAGTGCAGCAGCAGAACAATTTGCTGAGGGCTATTGAGGCGCAACAGCATCTGTTGCAACTCACAGTCTG
GGGCATCAAGCAGCTCCAGGCAAGAATCCTGGCTGTGGAAAGATACCTAAAGGATCAACAGCTCCTGGGG
ATTTGGGGTTGCTCTGGAAAACTCATTTGCACCACTGCTGTGCCTTGGAATGCTAGTTGGAGTAATAAAT
CTCTGGAACAGATTTGGAATCACACGACCTGGATGGAGTGGGACAGAGAAATTAACAATTACACAAGCTT
AATACACTCCTTAATTGAAGAATCGCAAAACCAGCAAGAAAAGAATGAACAAGAATTATTGGAATTAGAT
AAATGGGCAAGTTTGTGGAATTGGTTTAACATAACAAATTGGCTGTGGTATATAAAATTATTCATAATGA
TAGTAGGAGGCTTGGTAGGTTTAAGAATAGTTTTTGCTGTACTTTCTATAGTGAATAGAGTTAGGCAGGG
ATATTCACCATTATCGTTTCAGACCCACCTCCCAACCCCGAGGGGACCCGACAGGCCCGAAGGAATAGAA
GAAGAAGGTGGAGAGAGAGACAGAGACAGATCCATTCGATTAGTGAACGGATCTCGACGGTATCGCCGAA
TTCACAAATGGCAGTATTCATCCACAATTTTAAAAGAAAAGGGGGGATTGGGGGGTACAGTGCAGGGGAA
AGAATAGTAGACATAATAGCAACAGACATACAAACTAAAGAATTACAAAAACAAATTACAAAAATTCAAA
ATTTTCGGGTTTATTACAGGGACAGCAGAGATCCAGTTTGGACTAGTCGTGAGGCTCCGGTGCCCGTCAG
TGGGCAGAGCGCACATCGCCCACAGTCCCCGAGAAGTTGGGGGGAGGGGTCGGCAATTGAACCGGTGCCT
AGAGAAGGTGGCGCGGGGTAAACTGGGAAAGTGATGTCGTGTACTGGCTCCGCCTTTTTCCCGAGGGTGG
GGGAGAACCGTATATAAGTGCAGTAGTCGCCGTGAACGTTCTTTTTCGCAACGGGTTTGCCGCCAGAACA
CAGGTAAGTGCCGTGTGTGGTTCCCGCGGGCCTGGCCTCTTTACGGGTTATGGCCCTTGCGTGCCTTGAA
TTACTTCCACCTGGCTGCAGTACGTGATTCTTGATCCCGAGCTTCGGGTTGGAAGTGGGTGGGAGAGTTC
GAGGCCTTGCGCTTAAGGAGCCCCTTCGCCTCGTGCTTGAGTTGAGGCCTGGCCTGGGCGCTGGGGCCGC
CGCGTGCGAATCTGGTGGCACCTTCGCGCCTGTCTCGCTGCTTTCGATAAGTCTCTAGCCATTTAAAATT
TTTGATGACCTGCTGCGACGCTTTTTTTCTGGCAAGATAGTCTTGTAAATGCGGGCCAAGATCTGCACAC
TGGTATTTCGGTTTTTGGGGCCGCGGGCGGCGACGGGGCCCGTGCGTCCCAGCGCACATGTTCGGCGAGG
CGGGGCCTGCGAGCGCGGCCACCGAGAATCGGACGGGGGTAGTCTCAAGCTGGCCGGCCTGCTCTGGTGC
CTGGCCTCGCGCCGCCGTGTATCGCCCCGCCCTGGGCGGCAAGGCTGGCCCGGTCGGCACCAGTTGCGTG
AGCGGAAAGATGGCCGCTTCCCGGCCCTGCTGCAGGGAGCTCAAAATGGAGGACGCGGCGCTCGGGAGAG
CGGGCGGGTGAGTCACCCACACAAAGGAAAAGGGCCTTTCCGTCCTCAGCCGTCGCTTCATGTGACTCCA
CGGAGTACCGGGCGCCGTCCAGGCACCTCGATTAGTTCTCGAGCTTTTGGAGTACGTCGTCTTTAGGTTG
GGGGGAGGGGTTTTATGCGATGGAGTTTCCCCACACTGAGTGGGTGGAGACTGAAGTTAGGCCAGCTTGG
CACTTGATGTAATTCTCCTTGGAATTTGCCCTTTTTGAGTTTGGATCTTGGTTCATTCTCAAGCCTCAGA
CAGTGGTTCAAAGTTTTTTTCTTCCATTTCAGGTGTCGTGAAGCGGCCCTGCAGATATCAACAAGTTTGT
ACAAAAAAGCAGGCACCATGCCTCCAAGACCATCATCAGGTGAACTGTGGGGCATCCACTTGATGCCCCC
AAGAATCCTAGTAGAATGTTTACTACCAAATGGAATGATAGTGACTTTAGAATGCCTCCGTGAGGCTACA
TTAATAACCATAAAGCATGAACTATTTAAAGAAGCAAGAAAATACCCCCTCCATCAACTTCTTCAAGATG
AATCTTCTTACATTTTCGTAAGTGTTACTCAAGAAGCAGAAAGGGAAGAATTTTTTGATGAAACAAGACG
ACTTTGTGACCTTCGGCTTTTTCAACCCTTTTTAAAAGTAATTGAACCAGTAGGCAACCGTGAAGAAAAG
ATCCTCAATCGAGAAATTGGTTTTGCTATCGGCATGCCAGTGTGTGAATTTGATATGGTTAAAGATCCAG
AAGTACAGGACTTCCGAAGAAATATTCTGAACGTTTGTAAAGAAGCTGTGGATCTTAGGGACCTCAATTC
ACCTCATAGTAGAGCAATGTATGTCTATCCTCCAAATGTAGAATCTTCACCAGAATTGCCAAAGCACATA
TATAATAAATTAGATAAAGGGCAAATAATAGTGGTGATCTGGGTAATAGTTTCTCCAAATAATGACAAGC
AGAAGTATACTCTGAAAATCAACCATGACTGTGTACCAGAACAAGTAATTGCTGAAGCAATCAGGAAAAA
AACTCGAAGTATGTTGCTATCCTCTGAACAACTAAAACTCTGTGTTTTAGAATATCAGGGCAAGTATATT
TTAAAAGTGTGTGGATGTGATGAATACTTCCTAGAAAAATATCCTCTGAGTCAGTATAAGTATATAAGAA
GCTGTATAATGCTTGGGAGGATGCCCAATTTGATGTTGATGGCTAAAGAAAGCCTTTATTCTCAACTGCC
AATGGACTGTTTTACAATGCCATCTTATTCCAGACGCATTTCCACAGCTACACCATATATGAATGGAGAA
ACATCTACAAAATCCCTTTGGGTTATAAATAGTGCACTCAGAATAAAAATTCTTTGTGCAACCTACGTGA
ATGTAAATATTCGAGACATTGATAAGATCTATGTTCGAACAGGTATCTACCATGGAGGAGAACCCTTATG
TGACAATGTGAACACTCAAAGAGTACCTTGTTCCAATCCCAGGTGGAATGAATGGCTGAATTATGATATA
TACATTCCTGATCTTCCTCGTGCTGCTCGACTTTGCCTTTCCATTTGCTCTGTTAAAGGCCGAAAGGGTG
CTAAAGAGGAACACTGTCCATTGGCATGGGGAAATATAAACTTGTTTGATTACACAGACACTCTAGTATC
TGGAAAAATGGCTTTGAATCTTTGGCCAGTACCTCATGGATTAGAAGATTTGCTGAACCCTATTGGTGTT
ACTGGATCAAATCCAAATAAAGAAACTCCATGCTTAGAGTTGGAGTTTGACTGGTTCAGCAGTGTGGTAA
AGTTCCCAGATATGTCAGTGATTGAAGAGCATGCCAATTGGTCTGTATCCCGAGAAGCAGGATTTAGCTA
TTCCCACGCAGGACTGAGTAACAGACTAGCTAGAGACAATGAATTAAGGGAAAATGACAAAGAACAGCTC
AAAGCAATTTCTACACGAGATCCTCTCTCTGAAATCACTGAGCAGGAGAAAAATTTTCTATGGAGTCACA
GACACTATTGTGTAACTATCCCCGAAATTCTACCCAAATTGCTTCTGTCTGTTAAATGGAATTCTAGAGA
TGAAGTAGCCCAGATGTATTGCTTGGTAAAAGATTGGCCTCCAATCAAACCTGAACAGGCTATGGAACTT
CTGGACTGTAATTACCCAGATCCTATGGTTCGAGGTTTTGCTGTTCGGTGCTTGGAAAAATATTTAACAG
ATGACAAACTTTCTCAGTATTTAATTCAGCTAGTACAGGTCCTAAAATATGAACAATATTTGGATAACTT
GCTTGTGAGATTTTTACTGAAGAAAGCATTGACTAATCAAAGGATTGGGCACTTTTTCTTTTGGCATTTA
AAATCTGAGATGCACAATAAAACAGTTAGCCAGAGGTTTGGCCTGCTTTTGGAGTCCTATTGTCGTGCAT
GTGGGATGTATTTGAAGCACCTGAATAGGCAAGTCGAGGCAATGGAAAAGCTCATTAACTTAACTGACAT
TCTCAAACAGGAGAAGAAGGATGAAACACAAAAGGTACAGATGAAGTTTTTAGTTGAGCAAATGAGGCGA
CCAGATTTCATGGATGCTCTACAGGGCTTTCTGTCTCCTCTAAACCCTGCTCATCAACTAGGAAACCTCA
GGCTTGAAGAGTGTCGAATTATGTCCTCTGCAAAAAGGCCACTGTGGTTGAATTGGGAGAACCCAGACAT
CATGTCAGAGTTACTGTTTCAGAACAATGAGATCATCTTTAAAAATGGGGATGATTTACGGCAAGATATG
CTAACACTTCAAATTATTCGTATTATGGAAAATATCTGGCAAAATCAAGGTCTTGATCTTCGAATGTTAC
CTTATGGTTGTCTGTCAATCGGTGACTGTGTGGGACTTATTGAGGTGGTGCGAAATTCTCACACTATTAT
GCAAATTCAGTGCAAAGGCGGCTTGAAAGGTGCACTGCAGTTCAACAGCCACACACTACATCAGTGGCTC
AAAGACAAGAACAAAGGAGAAATATATGATGCAGCCATTGACCTGTTTACACGTTCATGTGCTGGATACT
GTGTAGCTACCTTCATTTTGGGAATTGGAGATCGTCACAATAGTAACATCATGGTGAAAGACGATGGACA
ACTGTTTCATATAGATTTTGGACACTTTTTGGATCACAAGAAGAAAAAATTTGGTTATAAACGAGAACGT
GTGCCATTTGTTTTGACACAGGATTTCTTAATAGTGATTAGTAAAGGAGCCCAAGAATGCACAAAGACAA
GAGAATTTGAGAGGTTTCAGGAGATGTGTTACAAGGCTTATCTAGCTATTCGACAGCATGCCAATCTCTT
CATAAATCTTTTCTCAATGATGCTTGGCTCTGGAATGCCAGAACTACAATCTTTTGATGACATTGCATAC
ATTCGAAAGACCCTAGCCTTAGATAAAACTGAGCAAGAGGCTTTGGAGTATTTCATGAAACAAATGAATG
ATGCACATCATGGTGGCTGGACAACAAAAATGGATTGGATCTTCCACACAATTAAACAGCATGCATTGAA
CTAGAACCCAGCTTTCTTGTACAAAGTGGTGATATCCAATTAACCCTCACTAAAGGGAAAGTTTAAGTGA
TGTATATTGTCCCTATAGTGAGTCGTATTACCACCCAACTTTTCTATACAAAGTGGTTGATATCCAGCAC
AGTGGCGGCCGCTCGAGTCTAGAGGGCCCGCGGTTCGAAGGTAAGCCTATCCCTAACCCTCTCCTCGGTC
TCGATTCTACGCGTACCGGTTAGTAATGAGATCCCTCCCCCCCCCCTAACGTTACTGGCCGAAGCCGCTT
GGAATAAGGCCGGTGTGCGTTTGTCTATATGTTATTTTCCACCATATTGCCGTCTTTTGGCAATGTGAGG
GCCCGGAAACCTGGCCCTGTCTTCTTGACGAGCATTCCTAGGGGTCTTTCCCCTCTCGCCAAAGGAATGC
AAGGTCTGTTGAATGTCGTGAAGGAAGCAGTTCCTCTGGAAGCTTCTTGAAGACAAACAACGTCTGTAGC
GACCCTTTGCAGGCAGCGGAACCCCCCACCTGGCGACAGGTGCCTCTGCGGCCAAAAGCCACGTGTATAA
GATACACCTGCAAAGGCGGCACAACCCCAGTGCCACGTTGTGAGTTGGATAGTTGTGGAAAGAGTCAAAT
GGCTCTCCTCAAGCGTATTCAACAAGGGGCTGAAGGATGCCCAGAAGGTACCCCATTGTATGGGATCTGA
TCTGGGGCCTCGGTGCACATGCTTTACATGTGTTTAGTCGAGGTTAAAAAAACGTCTAGGCCCCCCGAAC
CACGGGGACGTGGTTTTCCTTTGAAAAACACGATGATAATATGGCCACACATATGACCGAGTACAAGCCC
ACGGTGCGCCTCGCCACCCGCGACGACGTCCCCAGGGCCGTACGCACCCTCGCCGCCGCGTTCGCCGACT
ACCCCGCCACGCGCCACACCGTCGATCCGGACCGCCACATCGAGCGGGTCACCGAGCTGCAAGAACTCTT
CCTCACGCGCGTCGGGCTCGACATCGGCAAGGTGTGGGTCGCGGACGACGGCGCCGCGGTGGCGGTCTGG
ACCACGCCGGAGAGCGTCGAAGCGGGGGCGGTGTTCGCCGAGATCGGCCCGCGCATGGCCGAGTTGAGCG
GTTCCCGGCTGGCCGCGCAGCAACAGATGGAAGGCCTCCTGGCGCCGCACCGGCCCAAGGAGCCCGCGTG
GTTCCTGGCCACCGTCGGCGTCTCGCCCGACCACCAGGGCAAGGGTCTGGGCAGCGCCGTCGTGCTCCCC
GGAGTGGAGGCGGCCGAGCGCGCCGGGGTGCCCGCCTTCCTGGAGACCTCCGCGCCCCGCAACCTCCCCT
TCTACGAGCGGCTCGGCTTCACCGTCACCGCCGACGTCGAGGTGCCCGAAGGACCGCGCACCTGGTGCAT
GACCCGCAAGCCCGGTGCCTAAATCGATAGATCCTAATCAACCTCTGGATTACAAAATTTGTGAAAGATT
GACTGGTATTCTTAACTATGTTGCTCCTTTTACGCTATGTGGATACGCTGCTTTAATGCCTTTGTATCAT
GCTATTGCTTCCCGTATGGCTTTCATTTTCTCCTCCTTGTATAAATCCTGGTTGCTGTCTCTTTATGAGG
AGTTGTGGCCCGTTGTCAGGCAACGTGGCGTGGTGTGCACTGTGTTTGCTGACGCAACCCCCACTGGTTG
GGGCATTGCCACCACCTGTCAGCTCCTTTCCGGGACTTTCGCTTTCCCCCTCCCTATTGCCACGGCGGAA
CTCATCGCCGCCTGCCTTGCCCGCTGCTGGACAGGGGCTCGGCTGTTGGGCACTGACAATTCCGTGGTGT
TGTCGGGGAAATCATCGTCCTTTCCTTGGCTGCTCGCCTGTGTTGCCACCTGGATTCTGCGCGGGACGTC
CTTCTGCTACGTCCCTTCGGCCCTCAATCCAGCGGACCTTCCTTCCCGCGGCCTGCTGCCGGCTCTGCGG
CCTCTTCCGCGTCTTCGCCTTCGCCCTCAGACGAGTCGGATCTCCCTTTGGGCCGCCTCCCCGCCTGAGA
TCCTTTAAGACCAATGACTTACAAGGCAGCTGTAGATCTTAGCCACTTTTTAAAAGAAAAGGGGGGACTG
GAAGGGCTAATTCACTCCCAACGAAGACAAGATCTGCTTTTTGCTTGTACTGGGTCTCTCTGGTTAGACC
AGATCTGAGCCTGGGAGCTCTCTGGCTAACTAGGGAACCCACTGCTTAAGCCTCAATAAAGCTTGCCTTG
AGTGCTTCAAGTAGTGTGTGCCCGTCTGTTGTGTGACTCTGGTAACTAGAGATCCCTCAGACCCTTTTAG
TCAGTGTGGAAAATCTCTAGCAGTAGTAGTTCATGTCATCTTATTATTCAGTATTTATAACTTGCAAAGA
AATGAATATCAGAGAGTGAGAGGCCCGGGTTAATTAAGGAAAGGGCTAGATCATTCTTGAAGACGAAAGG
GCCTCGTGATACGCCTATTTTTATAGGTTAATGTCATGATAATAATGGTTTCTTAGACGTCAGGTGGCAC
TTTTCGGGGAAATGTGCGCGGAACCCCTATTTGTTTATTTTTCTAAATACATTCAAATATGTATCCGCTC
ATGAGACAATAACCCTGATAAATGCTTCAATAATATTGAAAAAGGAAGAGTATGAGTATTCAACATTTCC
GTGTCGCCCTTATTCCCTTTTTTGCGGCATTTTGCCTTCCTGTTTTTGCTCACCCAGAAACGCTGGTGAA
AGTAAAAGATGCTGAAGATCAGTTGGGTGCACGAGTGGGTTACATCGAACTGGATCTCAACAGCGGTAAG
ATCCTTGAGAGTTTTCGCCCCGAAGAACGTTTTCCAATGATGAGCACTTTTAAAGTTCTGCTATGTGGCG
CGGTATTATCCCGTGTTGACGCCGGGCAAGAGCAACTCGGTCGCCGCATACACTATTCTCAGAATGACTT
GGTTGAGTACTCACCAGTCACAGAAAAGCATCTTACGGATGGCATGACAGTAAGAGAATTATGCAGTGCT
GCCATAACCATGAGTGATAACACTGCGGCCAACTTACTTCTGACAACGATCGGAGGACCGAAGGAGCTAA
CCGCTTTTTTGCACAACATGGGGGATCATGTAACTCGCCTTGATCGTTGGGAACCGGAGCTGAATGAAGC
CATACCAAACGACGAGCGTGACACCACGATGCCTGTAGCAATGGCAACAACGTTGCGCAAACTATTAACT
GGCGAACTACTTACTCTAGCTTCCCGGCAACAATTAATAGACTGGATGGAGGCGGATAAAGTTGCAGGAC
CACTTCTGCGCTCGGCCCTTCCGGCTGGCTGGTTTATTGCTGATAAATCTGGAGCCGGTGAGCGTGGGTC
TCGCGGTATCATTGCAGCACTGGGGCCAGATGGTAAGCCCTCCCGTATCGTAGTTATCTACACGACGGGG
AGTCAGGCAACTATGGATGAACGAAATAGACAGATCGCTGAGATAGGTGCCTCACTGATTAAGCATTGGT
AACTGTCAGACCAAGTTTACTCATATATACTTTAGATTGATTTAAAACTTCATTTTTAATTTAAAAGGAT
CTAGGTGAAGATCCTTTTTGATAATCTCATGACCAAAATCCCTTAACGTGAGTTTTCGTTCCACTGAGCG
TCAGACCCCGTAGAAAAGATCAAAGGATCTTCTTGAGATCCTTTTTTTCTGCGCGTAATCTGCTGCTTGC
AAACAAAAAAACCACCGCTACCAGCGGTGGTTTGTTTGCCGGATCAAGAGCTACCAACTCTTTTTCCGAA
GGTAACTGGCTTCAGCAGAGCGCAGATACCAAATACTGTTCTTCTAGTGTAGCCGTAGTTAGGCCACCAC
TTCAAGAACTCTGTAGCACCGCCTACATACCTCGCTCTGCTAATCCTGTTACCAGTGGCTGCTGCCAGTG
GCGATAAGTCGTGTCTTACCGGGTTGGACTCAAGACGATAGTTACCGGATAAGGCGCAGCGGTCGGGCTG
AACGGGGGGTTCGTGCACACAGCCCAGCTTGGAGCGAACGACCTACACCGAACTGAGATACCTACAGCGT
GAGCTATGAGAAAGCGCCACGCTTCCCGAAGGGAGAAAGGCGGACAGGTATCCGGTAAGCGGCAGGGTCG
GAACAGGAGAGCGCACGAGGGAGCTTCCAGGGGGAAACGCCTGGTATCTTTATAGTCCTGTCGGGTTTCG
CCACCTCTGACTTGAGCGTCGATTTTTGTGATGCTCGTCAGGGGGGCGGAGCCTATGGAAAAACGCCAGC
AACGCGGCCTTTTTACGGTTCCTGGCCTTTTGCTGGCCTTTTGCTCACATGTTCTTTCCTGCGTTATCCC
CTGATTCTGTGGATAACCGTATTACCGCCTTTGAGTGAGCTGATACCGCTCGCCGCAGCCGAACGACCGA
GCGCAGCGAGTCAGTGAGCGAGGAAGCGGAAGAGCGCCCAATACGCAAACCGCCTCTCCCCGCGCGTTGG
CCGATTCATTAATGCAGCAAGCTCATGGCTGACTAATTTTTTTTATTTATGCAGAGGCCGAGGCCGCCTC
GGCCTCTGAGCTATTCCAGAAGTAGTGAGGAGGCTTTTTTGGAGGCCTAGGCTTTTGCAAAAAGCTCCCC
GTGGCACGACAGGTTTCCCGACTGGAAAGCGGGCAGTGAGCGCAACGCAATTAATGTGAGTTAGCTCACT
CATTAGGCACCCCAGGCTTTACACTTTATGCTTCCGGCTCGTATGTTGTGTGGAATTGTGAGCGGATAAC
AATTTCACACAGGAAACAGCTATGACATGATTACGAATTTCACAAATAAAGCATTTTTTTCACTGCATTC
TAGTTGTGGTTTGTCCAAACTCATCAATGTATCTTATCATGTCTGGATCAACTGGATAACTCAAGCTAAC
CAAAATCATCCCAAACTTCCCACCCCATACCCTATTACCACTGCCAATTACCTGTGGTTTCATTTACTCT
AAACCTGTGATTCCTCTGAATTATTTTCATTTTAAAGAAATTGTATTTGTTAAATATGTACTACAAACTT
AGTAGT
Features (pLannotate 1.2.2; 30 found; start..end, strand, type, name):
    377..634     +  LTR            5' LTR (truncated): truncated 5' long terminal repeat (LTR) from HIV-1
    681..806     +  misc_feature   HIV-1 Ψ: packaging signal of human immunodeficiency virus type 1
    790..1128    +  CDS            HIV-1 gag (fragment): gag protein from human immunodeficiency virus 1; gag
   1303..1536    +  misc_feature   RRE: The Rev response element (RRE) of HIV-1 allows for Rev-dependent mRNA export from the nucleus to the cytoplasm.
   1913..2013    +  CDS            Rev (fragment): human immunodeficiency virus 1 (HIV-1) Rev protein; rev; enhances nuclear export of unspliced and incompletely spliced viral mRNAs
   2058..2175    +  misc_feature   cPPT/CTS: central polypurine tract and central termination sequence of HIV-1
   2223..3401    +  promoter       EF-1α promoter: strong constitutive promoter for human elongation factor EF-1α
   3422..3442    +  protein_bind   attB1: mutant version of attB; core recombination site for the Gateway® BP reaction BP Clonase™
   3448..6651    +  CDS            PIK3CA: PK3CA_HUMAN - Experimental evidence at protein level: Swiss-Prot protein existence level 1. Phosphoinositide-3-kinase (PI3K) phosphorylates phosphatidylinositol (PI) and its phosphorylated derivatives at position 3 of the inositol ring to produce 3-phosphoinositides (PubMed:15135396, PubMed:23936502, PubMed:28676499). Uses ATP and PtdIns(4,5)P2 (phosphatidylinositol 4,5-bisphosphate) to generate phosphatidylinositol 3,4,5-trisphosphate (PIP3) (PubMed:15135396, PubMed:28676499). PIP3 plays a key role by recruiting PH domain- containing proteins to the membrane, including AKT1 and PDPK1, activat
   6656..6680    -  protein_bind   attB2: mutant version of attB; recombination site for the Gateway® BP reaction BP Clonase™
   6688..6706    +  promoter       T3 promoter: promoter for bacteriophage T3 RNA polymerase
   6732..6750    -  promoter       T7 promoter: promoter for bacteriophage T7 RNA polymerase
   6756..6774    -  protein_bind   attB4 (fragment): mutant version of attB; core recombination site for the Gateway® BP reaction BP Clonase™
   6830..6871    +  CDS            V5 tag: epitope tag from simian virus 5
   6997..7459    +  misc_feature   IRES: internal ribosome entry site (IRES) of the encephalomyocarditis virus (EMCV)
   7473..8070    +  CDS            PuroR (fragment): puromycin N-acetyltransferase; pac from Streptomyces; confers resistance to puromycin
   8086..8674    +  misc_feature   WPRE: woodchuck hepatitis virus posttranscriptional regulatory element
   8682..8747    +  CDS            nef (fragment): NEF_HV1Z2 - Experimental evidence at protein level: Swiss-Prot protein existence level 1. Extracellular Nef protein targets CD4(+) T-lymphocytes for apoptosis by interacting with CXCR4 surface receptors. From Human immunodeficiency virus type 1 group M subtype D (isolate Z2/CDC-Z34) (HIV-1).
   8749..8982    +  LTR            3' LTR (ΔU3): self-inactivating 3' long terminal repeat (LTR) from HIV-1
   9187..9291    +  promoter       AmpR promoter: bla
   9292..10152   +  CDS            AmpR: β-lactamase; bla; confers resistance to ampicillin, carbenicillin, and related antibiotics
  10323..10911   +  rep_origin     ori: high-copy-number ColE1/pMB1/pBR322/pUC origin of replication
  11094..11148   +  CDS            lacI (fragment): lac repressor; lacI; The lac repressor binds to the lac operator to inhibit transcription in E. coli. This inhibition can be relieved by adding lactose or isopropyl-β-D-thiogalactopyranoside (IPTG).
  11154..11247   +  rep_origin     SV40 ori (fragment): SV40 origin of replication
  11272..11309   +  CDS            lacI (fragment): lac repressor; lacI; The lac repressor binds to the lac operator to inhibit transcription in E. coli. This inhibition can be relieved by adding lactose or isopropyl-β-D-thiogalactopyranoside (IPTG).
  11322..11343   +  protein_bind   CAP binding site: CAP binding activates transcription in the presence of cAMP. E. coli catabolite activator protein
  11358..11388   +  promoter       lac promoter: promoter for the E. coli lac operon
  11392..11414   +  protein_bind   lac operator (fragment): The lac repressor binds to the lac operator to inhibit transcription in E. coli. This inhibition can be relieved by adding lactose or isopropyl-β-D-thiogalactopyranoside (IPTG). lac repressor encoded by lacI
  11446..11529   +  polyA_signal   SV40 poly(A) signal (fragment): SV40 polyadenylation signal
  11696..329     +  CDS            nef (fragment) (across the origin): NEF_HV1BR - Experimental evidence at protein level: Swiss-Prot protein existence level 1. Extracellular Nef protein targets CD4(+) T-lymphocytes for apoptosis by interacting with CXCR4 surface receptors (PubMed:14990729). From Human immunodeficiency virus type 1 group M subtype B (isolate BRU/LAI) (HIV-1).
