[The description below was written by a language model from this plasmid's Addgene catalogue record and pLannotate feature annotations shown in this document.]
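Description:
pHAGE-PIK3CA-D549N is an HIV-1-based lentiviral expression plasmid built on the pHAGE backbone, carrying the human PIK3CA open reading frame with the D549N substitution. It is maintained in E. coli through a high-copy ColE1/pUC-type origin and an ampicillin resistance gene (β-lactamase). The viral portion contains a truncated 5' LTR, the Ψ packaging signal with an adjoining gag fragment, the Rev response element for Rev-dependent nuclear export of the genomic RNA, the cPPT/CTS element, and a ΔU3 self-inactivating 3' LTR. Because the viral structural and enzymatic genes are absent, these functions must be supplied in trans to produce replication-incompetent particles.

Between the LTRs, the constitutive human EF-1α promoter drives the PIK3CA coding sequence, which encodes the p110α catalytic subunit of phosphoinositide 3-kinase. The insert is flanked by attB1 and attB2 sites, consistent with the recorded Gateway cloning route. Downstream lie short T3 and T7 promoter sequences, an attB4 fragment and a V5 epitope tag. The record does not indicate whether the V5 tag is translated in frame with PIK3CA, and its separation from the end of the annotated coding sequence leaves this uncertain. An EMCV IRES then allows translation of a puromycin N-acetyltransferase gene from the same transcript, so that transduced mammalian cells can be selected with puromycin. A WPRE follows to enhance transcript expression.

The construct is intended for stable lentiviral expression of this PIK3CA variant, and comes from a study that systematically annotated the function of somatic mutations in cancer.
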