Addgene plasmid #116463: pHAGE-PIK3CA-D549N
Purpose: Lentiviral expression of PIK3CA D549N
Depositing lab: Gordon Mills & Kenneth Scott. Depositing organization: Baylor College of Medicine. Publication: Systematic Functional Annotation of Somatic Mutations in Cancer. Ng PK, Li J, Jeong KJ, Shao S, Chen H, Tsang YH, Sengupta S, Wang Z, Bhavana VH, Tran R, Soewito S, Minussi DC, Moreno D, Kong K, Dogruluk T, Lu H, Gao J, Tokheim C, Zhou DC, Johnson AM, Zeng J, Ip CKM, Ju Z, Wester M, Yu S, Li Y, Vellano CP, Schultz N, Karchin R, Ding L, Lu Y, Cheung LWT, Chen K, Shaw KR, Meric-Bernstam F, Scott KL, Yi S, Sahni N, Liang H, Mills GB. Cancer Cell. 2018 Mar 12;33(3):450-462.e10. doi: 10.1016/j.ccell.2018.01.021. PubMed 29533785.
Backbone
  Vector backbone: pHAGE
  Vector type: Lentiviral
Growth in bacteria
  Bacterial resistance: Ampicillin, 100 μg/mL
  Growth temperature: 37°C
  Growth strain: Stbl3
  Copy number: High Copy
Gene/Insert
  Gene/Insert name: PIK3CA
  Species: H. sapiens (human)
  Mutation: D549N
  Entrez Gene: PIK3CA (a.k.a. CCM4, CLAPO, CLOVE, CWS5, HMH, MCAP, MCM, MCMTC, PI3K, PI3K-alpha, p110-alpha)
  Cloning method: Gateway Cloning
Terms and licenses: Academic/Nonprofit Terms; Industry Terms: Not Available to Industry
How to cite: pHAGE-PIK3CA-D549N was a gift from Gordon Mills & Kenneth Scott (Addgene plasmid # 116463 ; http://n2t.net/addgene:116463 ; RRID:Addgene_116463)
