>Addgene plasmid #116463 | pHAGE-PIK3CA-D549N | depositor partial sequence | sequence record 219337 | insert
ATGCCTCCACGACCATCATCAGGTGAACTGTGGGGCATCCACTTGATGCCCCCAAGAATCCTAGTAGAAT
GTTTACTACCAAATGGAATGATAGTGACTTTAGAATGCCTCCGTGAGGCTACATTAATAACCATAAAGCA
TGAACTATTTAAAGAAGCAAGAAAATACCCCCTCCATCAACTTCTTCAAGATGAATCTTCTTACATTTTC
GTAAGTGTTACTCAAGAAGCAGAAAGGGAAGAATTTTTTGATGAAACAAGACGACTTTGTGACCTTCGGC
TTTTTCAACCCTTTTTAAAAGTAATTGAACCAGTAGGCAACCGTGAAGAAAAGATCCTCAATCGAGAAAT
TGGTTTTGCTATCGGCATGCCAGTGTGTGAATTTGATATGGTTAAAGATCCAGAAGTACAGGACTTCCGA
AGAAATATTCTGAACGTTTGTAAAGAAGCTGTGGATCTTAGGGACCTCAATTCACCTCATAGTAGAGCAA
TGTATGTCTATCCTCCAAATGTAGAATCTTCACCAGAATTGCCAAAGCACATATATAATAAATTAGATAA
AGGGCAAATAATAGTGGTGATCTGGGTAATAGTTTCTCCAAATAATGACAAGCAGAAGTATACTCTGAAA
ATCAACCATGACTGTGTACCAGAACAAGTAATTGCTGAAGCAATCAGGAAAAAAACTCGAAGTATGTTGC
TATCCTCTGAACAACTAAAACTCTGTGTTTTAGAATATCAGGGCAAGTATATTTTAAAAGTGTGTGGATG
TGATGAATACTTCCTAGAAAAATATCCTCTGAGTCAGTATAAGTATATAAGAAGCTGTATAATGCTTGGG
AGGATGCCCAATTTGATGTTGATGGCTAAAGAAAGCCTTTATTCTCAACTGCCAATGGACTGTTTTACAA
TGCCATCTTATTCCAGACGCATTTCCACAGCTACACCATATATGAATGGAGAAACATCTACAAAATCCCT
TTGGGTTATAAATAGTGCACTCAGAATAAAAATTCTTTGTGCAACCTACGTGAATGTAAATATTCGAGAC
ATTGATAAGATCTATGTTCGAACAGGTATCTACCATGGAGGAGAACCCTTATGTGACAATGTGAACACTC
AAAGAGTACCTTGTTCCAATCCCAGGTGGAATGAATGGCTGAATTATGATATATACATTCCTGATCTTCC
TCGTGCTGCTCGACTTTGCCTTTCCATTTGCTCTGTTAAAGGCCGAAAGGGTGCTAAAGAGGAACACTGT
CCATTGGCATGGGGAAATATAAACTTGTTTGATTACACAGACACTCTAGTATCTGGAAAAATGGCTTTGA
ATCTTTGGCCAGTACCTCATGGATTAGAAGATTTGCTGAACCCTATTGGTGTTACTGGATCAAATCCAAA
TAAAGAAACTCCATGCTTAGAGTTGGAGTTTGACTGGTTCAGCAGTGTGGTAAAGTTCCCAGATATGTCA
GTGATTGAAGAGCATGCCAATTGGTCTGTATCCCGAGAAGCAGGATTTAGCTATTCCCACGCAGGACTGA
GTAACAGACTAGCTAGAGACAATGAATTAAGGGAAAATGACAAAGAACAGCTCAAAGCAATTTCTACACG
AGATCCTCTCTCTGAAATCACTGAGCAGGAGAAAAATTTTCTATGGAGTCACAGACACTATTGTGTAACT
ATCCCCGAAATTCTACCCAAATTGCTTCTGTCTGTTAAATGGAATTCTAGAGATGAAGTAGCCCAGATGT
ATTGCTTGGTAAAAGATTGGCCTCCAATCAAACCTGAACAGGCTATGGAACTTCTGGACTGTAATTACCC
AGATCCTATGGTTCGAGGTTTTGCTGTTCGGTGCTTGGAAAAATATTTAACAGATGACAAACTTTCTCAG
TATTTAATTCAGCTAGTACAGGTCCTAAAATATGAACAATATTTGGATAACTTGCTTGTGAGATTTTTAC
TGAAGAAAGCATTGACTAATCAAAGGATTGGGCACTTTTTCTTTTGGCATTTAAAATCTGAGATGCACAA
TAAAACAGTTAGCCAGAGGTTTGGCCTGCTTTTGGAGTCCTATTGTCGTGCATGTGGGATGTATTTGAAG
CACCTGAATAGGCAAGTCGAGGCAATGGAAAAGCTCATTAACTTAACTGACATTCTCAAACAGGAGAAGA
AGGATGAAACACAAAAGGTACAGATGAAGTTTTTAGTTGAGCAAATGAGGCGACCAGATTTCATGGATGC
TCTACAGGGCTTTCTGTCTCCTCTAAACCCTGCTCATCAACTAGGAAACCTCAGGCTTGAAGAGTGTCGA
ATTATGTCCTCTGCAAAAAGGCCACTGTGGTTGAATTGGGAGAACCCAGACATCATGTCAGAGTTACTGT
TTCAGAACAATGAGATCATCTTTAAAAATGGGGATGATTTACGGCAAGATATGCTAACACTTCAAATTAT
TCGTATTATGGAAAATATCTGGCAAAATCAAGGTCTTGATCTTCGAATGTTACCTTATGGTTGTCTGTCA
ATCGGTGACTGTGTGGGACTTATTGAGGTGGTGCGAAATTCTCACACTATTATGCAAATTCAGTGCAAAG
GCGGCTTGAAAGGTGCACTGCAGTTCAACAGCCACACACTACATCAGTGGCTCAAAGACAAGAACAAAGG
AGAAATATATGATGCAGCCATTGACCTGTTTACACGTTCATGTGCTGGATACTGTGTAGCTACCTTCATT
TTGGGAATTGGAGATCGTCACAATAGTAACATCATGGTGAAAGACGATGGACAACTGTTTCATATAGATT
TTGGACACTTTTTGGATCACAAGAAGAAAAAATTTGGTTATAAACGAGAACGTGTGCCATTTGTTTTGAC
ACAGGATTTCTTAATAGTGATTAGTAAAGGAGCCCAAGAATGCACAAAGACAAGAGAATTTGAGAGGTTT
CAGGAGATGTGTTACAAGGCTTATCTAGCTATTCGACAGCATGCCAATCTCTTCATAAATCTTTTCTCAA
TGATGCTTGGCTCTGGAATGCCAGAACTACAATCTTTTGATGACATTGCATACATTCGAAAGACCCTAGC
CTTAGATAAAACTGAGCAAGAGGCTTTGGAGTATTTCATGAAACAAATGAATGATGCACATCATGGTGGC
TGGACAACAAAAATGGATTGGATCTTCCACACAATTAAACAGCATGCATTGAACTGA
